>Addgene plasmid #184444 | pLenti_Ef1a:PE2-P2A-hMLH1dn | addgene full sequence | sequence record 361796 | Addgene NGS Result
CCACTGCTTAAGCCTCAATAAAGCTTGCCTTGAGTGCTTCAAGTAGTGTGTGCCCGTCTGTTGTGTGACT
CTGGTAACTAGAGATCCCTCAGACCCTTTTAGTCAGTGTGGAAAATCTCTAGCAGTAGTAGTTCATGTCA
TCTTATTATTCAGTATTTATAACTTGCAAAGAAATGAATATCAGAGAGTGAGAGGCCTTGACATTGCTAG
CGTTTACCGTCGACCTCTAGCTAGAGCTTGGCGTAATCATGGTCATAGCTGTTTCCTGTGTGAAATTGTT
ATCCGCTCACAATTCCACACAACATACGAGCCGGAAGCATAAAGTGTAAAGCCTGGGGTGCCTAATGAGT
GAGCTAACTCACATTAATTGCGTTGCGCTCACTGCCCGCTTTCCAGTCGGGAAACCTGTCGTGCCAGCTG
CATTAATGAATCGGCCAACGCGCGGGGAGAGGCGGTTTGCGTATTGGGCGCTCTTCCGCTTCCTCGCTCA
CTGACTCGCTGCGCTCGGTCGTTCGGCTGCGGCGAGCGGTATCAGCTCACTCAAAGGCGGTAATACGGTT
ATCCACAGAATCAGGGGATAACGCAGGAAAGAACATGTGAGCAAAAGGCCAGCAAAAGGCCAGGAACCGT
AAAAAGGCCGCGTTGCTGGCGTTTTTCCATAGGCTCCGCCCCCCTGACGAGCATCACAAAAATCGACGCT
CAAGTCAGAGGTGGCGAAACCCGACAGGACTATAAAGATACCAGGCGTTTCCCCCTGGAAGCTCCCTCGT
GCGCTCTCCTGTTCCGACCCTGCCGCTTACCGGATACCTGTCCGCCTTTCTCCCTTCGGGAAGCGTGGCG
CTTTCTCATAGCTCACGCTGTAGGTATCTCAGTTCGGTGTAGGTCGTTCGCTCCAAGCTGGGCTGTGTGC
ACGAACCCCCCGTTCAGCCCGACCGCTGCGCCTTATCCGGTAACTATCGTCTTGAGTCCAACCCGGTAAG
ACACGACTTATCGCCACTGGCAGCAGCCACTGGTAACAGGATTAGCAGAGCGAGGTATGTAGGCGGTGCT
ACAGAGTTCTTGAAGTGGTGGCCTAACTACGGCTACACTAGAAGAACAGTATTTGGTATCTGCGCTCTGC
TGAAGCCAGTTACCTTCGGAAAAAGAGTTGGTAGCTCTTGATCCGGCAAACAAACCACCGCTGGTAGCGG
TGGTTTTTTTGTTTGCAAGCAGCAGATTACGCGCAGAAAAAAAGGATCTCAAGAAGATCCTTTGATCTTT
TCTACGGGGTCTGACGCTCAGTGGAACGAAAACTCACGTTAAGGGATTTTGGTCATGAGATTATCAAAAA
GGATCTTCACCTAGATCCTTTTAAATTAAAAATGAAGTTTTAAATCAATCTAAAGTATATATGAGTAAAC
TTGGTCTGACAGTTACCAATGCTTAATCAGTGAGGCACCTATCTCAGCGATCTGTCTATTTCGTTCATCC
ATAGTTGCCTGACTCCCCGTCGTGTAGATAACTACGATACGGGAGGGCTTACCATCTGGCCCCAGTGCTG
CAATGATACCGCGAGACCCACGCTCACCGGCTCCAGATTTATCAGCAATAAACCAGCCAGCCGGAAGGGC
CGAGCGCAGAAGTGGTCCTGCAACTTTATCCGCCTCCATCCAGTCTATTAATTGTTGCCGGGAAGCTAGA
GTAAGTAGTTCGCCAGTTAATAGTTTGCGCAACGTTGTTGCCATTGCTACAGGCATCGTGGTGTCACGCT
CGTCGTTTGGTATGGCTTCATTCAGCTCCGGTTCCCAACGATCAAGGCGAGTTACATGATCCCCCATGTT
GTGCAAAAAAGCGGTTAGCTCCTTCGGTCCTCCGATCGTTGTCAGAAGTAAGTTGGCCGCAGTGTTATCA
CTCATGGTTATGGCAGCACTGCATAATTCTCTTACTGTCATGCCATCCGTAAGATGCTTTTCTGTGACTG
GTGAGTACTCAACCAAGTCATTCTGAGAATAGTGTATGCGGCGACCGAGTTGCTCTTGCCCGGCGTCAAT
ACGGGATAATACCGCGCCACATAGCAGAACTTTAAAAGTGCTCATCATTGGAAAACGTTCTTCGGGGCGA
AAACTCTCAAGGATCTTACCGCTGTTGAGATCCAGTTCGATGTAACCCACTCGTGCACCCAACTGATCTT
CAGCATCTTTTACTTTCACCAGCGTTTCTGGGTGAGCAAAAACAGGAAGGCAAAATGCCGCAAAAAAGGG
AATAAGGGCGACACGGAAATGTTGAATACTCATACTCTTCCTTTTTCAATATTATTGAAGCATTTATCAG
GGTTATTGTCTCATGAGCGGATACATATTTGAATGTATTTAGAAAAATAAACAAATAGGGGTTCCGCGCA
CATTTCCCCGAAAAGTGCCACCTGACGTCGACGGATCGGGAGATCAACTTGTTTATTGCAGCTTATAATG
GTTACAAATAAAGCAATAGCATCACAAATTTCACAAATAAAGCATTTTTTTCACTGCATTCTAGTTGTGG
TTTGTCCAAACTCATCAATGTATCTTATCATGTCTGGATCAACTGGATAACTCAAGCTAACCAAAATCAT
CCCAAACTTCCCACCCCATACCCTATTACCACTGCCAATTACCTGTGGTTTCATTTACTCTAAACCTGTG
ATTCCTCTGAATTATTTTCATTTTAAAGAAATTGTATTTGTTAAATATGTACTACAAACTTAGTAGTTGG
AAGGGCTAATTCACTCCCAAAGAAGACAAGATATCCTTGATCTGTGGATCTACCACACACAAGGCTACTT
CCCTGATTAGCAGAACTACACACCAGGGCCAGGGGTCAGATATCCACTGACCTTTGGATGGTGCTACAAG
CTAGTACCAGTTGAGCCAGATAAGGTAGAAGAGGCCAATAAAGGAGAGAACACCAGCTTGTTACACCCTG
TGAGCCTGCATGGGATGGATGACCCGGAGAGAGAAGTGTTAGAGTGGAGGTTTGACAGCCGCCTAGCATT
TCATCACGTGGCCCGAGAGCTGCATCCGGAGTACTTCAAGAACTGCTGATATCGAGCTTGCTACAAGGGA
CTTTCCGCTGGGGACTTTCCAGGGAGGCGTGGCCTGGGCGGGACTGGGGAGTGGCGAGCCCTCAGATCCT
GCATATAAGCAGCTGCTTTTTGCCTGTACTGGGTCTCTCTGGTTAGACCAGATCTGAGCCTGGGAGCTCT
CTGGCTAACTAGGGAACCCACTGCTTAAGCCTCAATAAAGCTTGCCTTGAGTGCTTCAAGTAGTGTGTGC
CCGTCTGTTGTGTGACTCTGGTAACTAGAGATCCCTCAGACCCTTTTAGTCAGTGTGGAAAATCTCTAGC
AGTGGCGCCCGAACAGGGACTTGAAAGCGAAAGGGAAACCAGAGGAGCTCTCTCGACGCAGGACTCGGCT
TGCTGAAGCGCGCACGGCAAGAGGCGAGGGGCGGCGACTGGTGAGTACGCCAAAAATTTTGACTAGCGGA
GGCTAGAAGGAGAGAGATGGGTGCGAGAGCGTCAGTATTAAGCGGGGGAGAATTAGATCGCGATGGGAAA
AAATTCGGTTAAGGCCAGGGGGAAAGAAAAAATATAAATTAAAACATATAGTATGGGCAAGCAGGGAGCT
AGAACGATTCGCAGTTAATCCTGGCCTGTTAGAAACATCAGAAGGCTGTAGACAAATACTGGGACAGCTA
CAACCATCCCTTCAGACAGGATCAGAAGAACTTAGATCATTATATAATACAGTAGCAACCCTCTATTGTG
TGCATCAAAGGATAGAGATAAAAGACACCAAGGAAGCTTTAGACAAGATAGAGGAAGAGCAAAACAAAAG
TAAGACCACCGCACAGCAAGCGGCCGGCCGCTGATCTTCAGACCTGGAGGAGGAGATATGAGGGACAATT
GGAGAAGTGAATTATATAAATATAAAGTAGTAAAAATTGAACCATTAGGAGTAGCACCCACCAAGGCAAA
GAGAAGAGTGGTGCAGAGAGAAAAAAGAGCAGTGGGAATAGGAGCTTTGTTCCTTGGGTTCTTGGGAGCA
GCAGGAAGCACTATGGGCGCAGCGTCAATGACGCTGACGGTACAGGCCAGACAATTATTGTCTGGTATAG
TGCAGCAGCAGAACAATTTGCTGAGGGCTATTGAGGCGCAACAGCATCTGTTGCAACTCACAGTCTGGGG
CATCAAGCAGCTCCAGGCAAGAATCCTGGCTGTGGAAAGATACCTAAAGGATCAACAGCTCCTGGGGATT
TGGGGTTGCTCTGGAAAACTCATTTGCACCACTGCTGTGCCTTGGAATGCTAGTTGGAGTAATAAATCTC
TGGAACAGATTTGGAATCACACGACCTGGATGGAGTGGGACAGAGAAATTAACAATTACACAAGCTTAAT
ACACTCCTTAATTGAAGAATCGCAAAACCAGCAAGAAAAGAATGAACAAGAATTATTGGAATTAGATAAA
TGGGCAAGTTTGTGGAATTGGTTTAACATAACAAATTGGCTGTGGTATATAAAATTATTCATAATGATAG
TAGGAGGCTTGGTAGGTTTAAGAATAGTTTTTGCTGTACTTTCTATAGTGAATAGAGTTAGGCAGGGATA
TTCACCATTATCGTTTCAGACCCACCTCCCAACCCCGAGGGGACCCGACAGGCCCGAAGGAATAGAAGAA
GAAGGTGGAGAGAGAGACAGAGACAGATCCATTCGATTAGTGAACGGATCTCGACGGTATCGCCTTTAAA
AGAAAAGGGGGGATTGGGGGGTACAGTGCAGGGGAAAGAATAGTAGACATAATAGCAACAGACATACAAA
CTAAAGAATTACAAAAACAAATTACAAAAATTCAAAATTTTCGGGTTTATTACAGGGACAGCAGAGATCC
AGTTTATCGATGGTCCGATTTCAGCAGGTGATGAGGTTAGCAGTCTCACCTGCGGGCAGATCGAACCTGC
AGGTTCCACTGGGACGATTACATGCATCTGGATCGATGAGTAATTCATACAAAAGGACTCGCCCCTGCCT
TGGGGAATCCCAGGGACCGTCGTTAAACTCCCACTAACGTAGAACCCAGAGATCGCTGCGTTCCCGCCCC
CTCACCCGCCCGCTCTCGTCATCACTGAGGTGGAGAAGAGCATGCGTGAGGCTCCGGTGCCCGTCAGTGG
GCAGAGCGCACATCGCCCACAGTCCCCGAGAAGTTGGGGGGAGGGGTCGGCAATTGAACCGGTGCCTAGA
GAAGGTGGCGCGGGGTAAACTGGGAAAGTGATGTCGTGTACTGGCTCCGCCTTTTTCCCGAGGGTGGGGG
AGAACCGTATATAAGTGCAGTAGTCGCCGTGAACGTTCTTTTTCGCAACGGGTTTGCCGCCAGAACACAG
GTAAGTGCCGTGTGTGGTTCCCGCGGGCCTGGCCTCTTTACGGGTTATGGCCCTTGCGTGCCTTGAATTA
CTTCCACGCCCCTGGCTGCAGTACGTGATTCTTGATCCCGAGCTTCGGGTTGGAAGTGGGTGGGAGAGTT
CGAGGCCTTGCGCTTAAGGAGCCCCTTCGCCTCGTGCTTGAGTTGAGGCCTGGCTTGGGCGCTGGGGCCG
CCGCGTGCGAATCTGGTGGCACCTTCGCGCCTGTCTCGCTGCTTTCGATAAGTCTCTAGCCATTTAAAAT
TTTTGATGACCTGCTGCGACGCTTTTTTTCTGGCAAGATAGTCTTGTAAATGCGGGCCAAGATCTGCACA
CTGGTATTTCGGTTTTTGGGGCCGCGGGCGGCGACGGGGCCCGTGCGTCCCAGCGCACATGTTCGGCGAG
GCGGGGCCTGCGAGCGCGGCCACCGAGAATCGGACGGGGGTAGTCTCAAGCTGGCCGGCCTGCTCTGGTG
CCTGGCCTCGCGCCGCCGTGTATCGCCCCGCCCTGGGCGGCAAGGCTGGCCCGGTCGGCACCAGTTGCGT
GAGCGGAAAGATGGCCGCTTCCCGGCCCTGCTGCAGGGAGCTCAAAATGGAGGACGCGGCGCTCGGGAGA
GCGGGCGGGTGAGTCACCCACACAAAGGAAAAGGGCCTTTCCGTCCTCAGCCGTCGCTTCATGTGACTCC
ACGGAGTACCGGGCGCCGTCCAGGCACCTCGATTAGTTCTCGAGCTTTTGGAGTACGTCGTCTTTAGGTT
GGGGGGAGGGGTTTTATGCGATGGAGTTTCCCCACACTGAGTGGGTGGAGACTGAAGTTAGGCCAGCTTG
GCACTTGATGTAATTCTCCTTGGAATTTGCCCTTTTTGAGTTTGGATCTTGGTTCATTCTCAAGCCTCAG
ACAGTGGTTCAAAGTTTTTTTCTTCCATTTCAGGTGTCGTGAGGATCTATTTCCGGTGAATTGGTTTAAA
CGCGATCGCCTCGAGGGATCCTCTAGAGCGGCCGCTAATACGACTCACTATAGGGAGAGCCGCCACCATG
AAACGGACAGCCGACGGAAGCGAGTTCGAGTCACCAAAGAAGAAGCGGAAAGTCGACAAGAAGTACAGCA
TCGGCCTGGACATCGGCACCAACTCTGTGGGCTGGGCCGTGATCACCGACGAGTACAAGGTGCCCAGCAA
GAAATTCAAGGTGCTGGGCAACACCGACCGGCACAGCATCAAGAAGAACCTGATCGGAGCCCTGCTGTTC
GACAGCGGCGAAACAGCCGAGGCCACCCGGCTGAAGAGAACCGCCAGAAGAAGATACACCAGACGGAAGA
ACCGGATCTGCTATCTGCAAGAGATCTTCAGCAACGAGATGGCCAAGGTGGACGACAGCTTCTTCCACAG
ACTGGAAGAGTCCTTCCTGGTGGAAGAGGATAAGAAGCACGAGCGGCACCCCATCTTCGGCAACATCGTG
GACGAGGTGGCCTACCACGAGAAGTACCCCACCATCTACCACCTGAGAAAGAAACTGGTGGACAGCACCG
ACAAGGCCGACCTGCGGCTGATCTATCTGGCCCTGGCCCACATGATCAAGTTCCGGGGCCACTTCCTGAT
CGAGGGCGACCTGAACCCCGACAACAGCGACGTGGACAAGCTGTTCATCCAGCTGGTGCAGACCTACAAC
CAGCTGTTCGAGGAAAACCCCATCAACGCCAGCGGCGTGGACGCCAAGGCCATCCTGTCTGCCAGACTGA
GCAAGAGCAGAAAGCTGGAAAATCTGATCGCCCAGCTGCCCGGCGAGAAGAAGAATGGCCTGTTCGGAAA
CCTGATTGCCCTGAGCCTGGGCCTGACCCCCAACTTCAAGAGCAACTTCGACCTGGCCGAGGATGCCAAA
CTGCAGCTGAGCAAGGACACCTACGACGACGACCTGGACAACCTGCTGGCCCAGATCGGCGACCAGTACG
CCGACCTGTTTCTGGCCGCCAAGAACCTGTCCGACGCCATCCTGCTGAGCGACATCCTGAGAGTGAACAC
CGAGATCACCAAGGCCCCCCTGAGCGCCTCTATGATCAAGAGATACGACGAGCACCACCAGGACCTGACC
CTGCTGAAAGCTCTCGTGCGGCAGCAGCTGCCTGAGAAGTACAAAGAGATTTTCTTCGACCAGAGCAAGA
ACGGCTACGCCGGCTACATTGACGGCGGAGCCAGCCAGGAAGAGTTCTACAAGTTCATCAAGCCCATCCT
GGAAAAGATGGACGGCACCGAGGAACTGCTCGTGAAGCTGAAGAGAGAGGACCTGCTGCGGAAGCAGCGG
ACCTTCGACAACGGCAGCATCCCCCACCAGATCCACCTGGGAGAGCTGCACGCCATTCTGCGGCGGCAGG
AAGATTTTTACCCATTCCTGAAGGACAACCGGGAAAAGATCGAGAAGATCCTGACCTTCCGCATCCCCTA
CTACGTGGGCCCTCTGGCCAGGGGAAACAGCAGATTCGCCTGGATGACCAGAAAGAGCGAGGAAACCATC
ACCCCCTGGAACTTCGAGGAAGTGGTGGACAAGGGCGCTTCCGCCCAGAGCTTCATCGAGCGGATGACCA
ACTTCGATAAGAACCTGCCCAACGAGAAGGTGCTGCCCAAGCACAGCCTGCTGTACGAGTACTTCACCGT
GTATAACGAGCTGACCAAAGTGAAATACGTGACCGAGGGAATGAGAAAGCCCGCCTTCCTGAGCGGCGAG
CAGAAAAAGGCCATCGTGGACCTGCTGTTCAAGACCAACCGGAAAGTGACCGTGAAGCAGCTGAAAGAGG
ACTACTTCAAGAAAATCGAGTGCTTCGACTCCGTGGAAATCTCCGGCGTGGAAGATCGGTTCAACGCCTC
CCTGGGCACATACCACGATCTGCTGAAAATTATCAAGGACAAGGACTTCCTGGACAATGAGGAAAACGAG
GACATTCTGGAAGATATCGTGCTGACCCTGACACTGTTTGAGGACAGAGAGATGATCGAGGAACGGCTGA
AAACCTATGCCCACCTGTTCGACGACAAAGTGATGAAGCAGCTGAAGCGGCGGAGATACACCGGCTGGGG
CAGGCTGAGCCGGAAGCTGATCAACGGCATCCGGGACAAGCAGTCCGGCAAGACAATCCTGGATTTCCTG
AAGTCCGACGGCTTCGCCAACAGAAACTTCATGCAGCTGATCCACGACGACAGCCTGACCTTTAAAGAGG
ACATCCAGAAAGCCCAGGTGTCCGGCCAGGGCGATAGCCTGCACGAGCACATTGCCAATCTGGCCGGCAG
CCCCGCCATTAAGAAGGGCATCCTGCAGACAGTGAAGGTGGTGGACGAGCTCGTGAAAGTGATGGGCCGG
CACAAGCCCGAGAACATCGTGATCGAAATGGCCAGAGAGAACCAGACCACCCAGAAGGGACAGAAGAACA
GCCGCGAGAGAATGAAGCGGATCGAAGAGGGCATCAAAGAGCTGGGCAGCCAGATCCTGAAAGAACACCC
CGTGGAAAACACCCAGCTGCAGAACGAGAAGCTGTACCTGTACTACCTGCAGAATGGGCGGGATATGTAC
GTGGACCAGGAACTGGACATCAACCGGCTGTCCGACTACGATGTGGACGCTATCGTGCCTCAGAGCTTTC
TGAAGGACGACTCCATCGACAACAAGGTGCTGACCAGAAGCGACAAGAACCGGGGCAAGAGCGACAACGT
GCCCTCCGAAGAGGTCGTGAAGAAGATGAAGAACTACTGGCGGCAGCTGCTGAACGCCAAGCTGATTACC
CAGAGAAAGTTCGACAATCTGACCAAGGCCGAGAGAGGCGGCCTGAGCGAACTGGATAAGGCCGGCTTCA
TCAAGAGACAGCTGGTGGAAACCCGGCAGATCACAAAGCACGTGGCACAGATCCTGGACTCCCGGATGAA
CACTAAGTACGACGAGAATGACAAGCTGATCCGGGAAGTGAAAGTGATCACCCTGAAGTCCAAGCTGGTG
TCCGATTTCCGGAAGGATTTCCAGTTTTACAAAGTGCGCGAGATCAACAACTACCACCACGCCCACGACG
CCTACCTGAACGCCGTCGTGGGAACCGCCCTGATCAAAAAGTACCCTAAGCTGGAAAGCGAGTTCGTGTA
CGGCGACTACAAGGTGTACGACGTGCGGAAGATGATCGCCAAGAGCGAGCAGGAAATCGGCAAGGCTACC
GCCAAGTACTTCTTCTACAGCAACATCATGAACTTTTTCAAGACCGAGATTACCCTGGCCAACGGCGAGA
TCCGGAAGCGGCCTCTGATCGAGACAAACGGCGAAACCGGGGAGATCGTGTGGGATAAGGGCCGGGATTT
TGCCACCGTGCGGAAAGTGCTGAGCATGCCCCAAGTGAATATCGTGAAAAAGACCGAGGTGCAGACAGGC
GGCTTCAGCAAAGAGTCTATCCTGCCCAAGAGGAACAGCGATAAGCTGATCGCCAGAAAGAAGGACTGGG
ACCCTAAGAAGTACGGCGGCTTCGACAGCCCCACCGTGGCCTATTCTGTGCTGGTGGTGGCCAAAGTGGA
AAAGGGCAAGTCCAAGAAACTGAAGAGTGTGAAAGAGCTGCTGGGGATCACCATCATGGAAAGAAGCAGC
TTCGAGAAGAATCCCATCGACTTTCTGGAAGCCAAGGGCTACAAAGAAGTGAAAAAGGACCTGATCATCA
AGCTGCCTAAGTACTCCCTGTTCGAGCTGGAAAACGGCCGGAAGAGAATGCTGGCCTCTGCCGGCGAACT
GCAGAAGGGAAACGAACTGGCCCTGCCCTCCAAATATGTGAACTTCCTGTACCTGGCCAGCCACTATGAG
AAGCTGAAGGGCTCCCCCGAGGATAATGAGCAGAAACAGCTGTTTGTGGAACAGCACAAGCACTACCTGG
ACGAGATCATCGAGCAGATCAGCGAGTTCTCCAAGAGAGTGATCCTGGCCGACGCTAATCTGGACAAAGT
GCTGTCCGCCTACAACAAGCACCGGGATAAGCCCATCAGAGAGCAGGCCGAGAATATCATCCACCTGTTT
ACCCTGACCAATCTGGGAGCCCCTGCCGCCTTCAAGTACTTTGACACCACCATCGACCGGAAGAGGTACA
CCAGCACCAAAGAGGTGCTGGACGCCACCCTGATCCACCAGAGCATCACCGGCCTGTACGAGACACGGAT
CGACCTGTCTCAGCTGGGAGGTGACTCCGGCGGAAGCTCTGGTGGCAGCAAGCGGACCGCCGACGGCTCT
GAATTCGAGAGCCCTAAGAAGAAAAGAAAGGTGAGCGGAGGCTCTAGCGGCGGAAGCACCCTGAACATTG
AAGACGAGTATAGACTGCATGAAACAAGCAAGGAACCCGACGTGTCCCTGGGCTCCACCTGGCTGTCCGA
CTTTCCCCAGGCCTGGGCCGAGACAGGAGGAATGGGCCTGGCCGTGCGGCAGGCACCCCTGATCATCCCT
CTGAAGGCCACCTCTACACCCGTGAGCATCAAGCAGTACCCTATGTCTCAGGAGGCCAGACTGGGCATCA
AGCCTCACATCCAGAGGCTGCTGGACCAGGGCATCCTGGTGCCATGCCAGAGCCCCTGGAACACACCACT
GCTGCCCGTGAAGAAGCCAGGCACCAATGACTATAGACCCGTGCAGGATCTGAGAGAGGTGAACAAGAGG
GTGGAGGATATCCACCCCACCGTGCCCAACCCTTACAATCTGCTGTCCGGCCTGCCCCCTTCTCACCAGT
GGTATACAGTGCTGGACCTGAAGGATGCCTTCTTTTGTCTGAGACTGCACCCTACCAGCCAGCCACTGTT
CGCCTTTGAGTGGAGGGACCCTGAGATGGGCATCTCTGGCCAGCTGACCTGGACACGCCTGCCTCAGGGC
TTCAAGAATAGCCCAACACTGTTTAACGAGGCCCTGCACCGCGACCTGGCAGATTTCCGGATCCAGCACC
CAGATCTGATCCTGCTGCAGTACGTGGACGATCTGCTGCTGGCCGCCACCAGCGAGCTGGATTGCCAGCA
GGGAACACGCGCCCTGCTGCAGACCCTGGGAAACCTGGGATATAGGGCATCCGCCAAGAAGGCCCAGATC
TGTCAGAAGCAGGTGAAGTACCTGGGCTATCTGCTGAAGGAGGGCCAGAGATGGCTGACAGAGGCCAGGA
AGGAGACAGTGATGGGCCAGCCAACACCCAAGACCCCAAGACAGCTGAGGGAGTTCCTGGGCAAAGCAGG
ATTTTGCAGGCTGTTCATCCCAGGATTCGCAGAGATGGCAGCACCTCTGTACCCACTGACCAAGCCGGGC
ACCCTGTTTAATTGGGGCCCTGACCAGCAGAAGGCCTATCAGGAGATCAAGCAGGCCCTGCTGACAGCAC
CAGCCCTGGGCCTGCCAGACCTGACCAAGCCTTTCGAGCTGTTTGTGGATGAGAAGCAGGGCTACGCCAA
GGGCGTGCTGACCCAGAAGCTGGGACCATGGAGACGGCCCGTGGCCTATCTGTCCAAGAAGCTGGACCCA
GTGGCAGCAGGATGGCCACCATGCCTGAGGATGGTGGCAGCAATCGCCGTGCTGACAAAGGATGCCGGCA
AGCTGACCATGGGACAGCCACTGGTCATCCTGGCACCACACGCAGTGGAGGCCCTGGTGAAGCAGCCTCC
AGATCGCTGGCTGTCTAACGCCCGGATGACACACTACCAGGCCCTGCTGCTGGACACCGATCGCGTGCAG
TTTGGCCCTGTGGTGGCCCTGAATCCAGCCACCCTGCTGCCTCTGCCAGAGGAGGGCCTGCAGCACAACT
GTCTGGACATCCTGGCAGAGGCACACGGAACAAGGCCAGACCTGACCGATCAGCCCCTGCCTGACGCCGA
TCACACATGGTATACCGATGGAAGCTCCCTGCTGCAGGAGGGCCAGAGGAAGGCAGGAGCAGCAGTGACC
ACAGAGACAGAAGTGATCTGGGCCAAGGCCCTGCCAGCAGGCACATCCGCCCAGCGGGCCGAGCTGATCG
CCCTGACCCAGGCCCTGAAGATGGCCGAGGGCAAGAAGCTGAACGTGTACACAGACTCCAGATATGCCTT
CGCCACCGCACACATCCACGGAGAGATCTACAGGCGCCGGGGCTGGCTGACCTCTGAGGGCAAGGAGATC
AAGAACAAGGATGAGATCCTGGCCCTGCTGAAGGCCCTGTTTCTGCCCAAGCGGCTGAGCATCATCCACT
GTCCTGGACACCAGAAGGGACACTCCGCCGAGGCAAGGGGCAATCGGATGGCCGACCAGGCCGCCAGAAA
GGCTGCTATTACTGAAACTCCCGACACTTCCACTCTGCTGATTGAAAACTCCTCCCCTTCTGGCGGCTCA
AAAAGAACCGCCGACGGCAGCGAATTCGAGTCTCCCAAGAAGAAGAGGAAAGTCGGCTCTGGCCCTGCCG
CTAAGAGAGTGAAGCTGGACGGAAGCGGAGCTACTAACTTCAGCCTGCTGAAGCAGGCTGGAGACGTGGA
GGAGAACCCTGGACCTAGCTTCGTTGCTGGAGTCATCCGGAGACTGGACGAGACAGTGGTGAACAGAATT
GCCGCCGGCGAGGTGATCCAGAGACCTGCCAATGCAATAAAGGAGATGATCGAGAACTGTCTGGACGCCA
AGTCCACAAGCATTCAGGTGATCGTGAAGGAGGGCGGACTGAAGCTGATCCAGATCCAAGACAACGGCAC
AGGCATCAGAAAGGAAGATCTGGACATCGTGTGTGAACGGTTCACCACATCTAAGCTGCAGTCTTTTGAG
GATCTGGCCTCTATCAGTACCTACGGCTTCAGAGGCGAGGCCCTGGCCAGCATCAGCCACGTGGCCCATG
TGACCATCACCACCAAAACCGCCGACGGCAAATGCGCTTATCGCGCTAGCTACAGCGACGGCAAGCTGAA
AGCCCCGCCAAAGCCTTGCGCCGGCAACCAGGGTACACAGATAACAGTGGAGGATCTGTTCTACAACATC
GCCACCCGGAGAAAGGCCCTGAAAAATCCCAGCGAGGAGTACGGCAAGATCCTGGAAGTCGTCGGCAGAT
ACTCCGTGCACAACGCCGGAATCAGCTTTAGCGTAAAGAAGCAGGGAGAAACCGTGGCCGATGTGCGCAC
CCTGCCAAATGCCAGCACCGTGGATAACATCAGAAGCATTTTCGGAAATGCCGTGTCCAGAGAACTGATC
GAGATCGGCTGCGAAGATAAGACCCTGGCTTTTAAGATGAACGGCTACATCAGCAACGCCAATTACTCTG
TGAAGAAGTGCATCTTTCTTCTGTTCATCAACCACAGACTGGTGGAAAGCACCAGCCTGCGGAAAGCCAT
CGAGACAGTGTACGCCGCCTACCTGCCTAAGAACACCCACCCCTTCCTGTACCTGAGCCTCGAGATCAGC
CCTCAGAACGTGGACGTCAATGTGCATCCTACAAAGCACGAGGTGCACTTCCTGCACGAGGAAAGCATCC
TGGAAAGAGTGCAGCAGCACATTGAGAGCAAGCTGCTGGGCTCTAACAGCAGCAGAATGTACTTCACACA
GACCCTGCTGCCTGGCCTGGCCGGCCCCTCAGGCGAAATGGTTAAGTCCACAACCTCTCTGACCTCATCC
AGCACCAGCGGTTCTTCCGATAAGGTGTACGCCCACCAGATGGTGCGGACCGACTCTCGGGAGCAGAAGC
TGGACGCCTTTCTGCAACCTCTGAGCAAACCTCTGAGCTCTCAGCCTCAGGCCATCGTGACCGAGGACAA
GACAGATATCTCCTCCGGCCGTGCCAGACAGCAGGACGAAGAAATGCTCGAGCTGCCAGCTCCTGCCGAG
GTGGCCGCCAAGAACCAGAGCCTGGAGGGAGATACCACAAAGGGCACCAGCGAAATGAGCGAGAAGCGGG
GCCCTACCTCCAGCAACCCCAGAAAACGGCACCGGGAGGACAGCGACGTGGAAATGGTGGAGGACGACAG
CAGAAAGGAAATGACAGCCGCTTGTACCCCTAGAAGAAGAATCATCAACCTGACCTCCGTGCTGAGCCTG
CAGGAGGAGATCAACGAGCAGGGCCACGAGGTGCTGAGAGAGATGCTGCACAATCACAGCTTCGTGGGCT
GCGTGAACCCTCAATGGGCCCTGGCTCAGCATCAAACAAAGCTGTACCTGCTGAACACCACCAAGCTGAG
CGAAGAGCTGTTCTACCAGATCCTCATCTACGACTTCGCCAACTTCGGCGTGCTACGCCTGAGCGAGCCC
GCCCCTCTGTTTGACCTGGCCATGCTGGCTCTGGATAGCCCAGAAAGCGGCTGGACAGAAGAGGACGGAC
CTAAAGAGGGGCTGGCTGAATACATCGTGGAGTTCCTGAAGAAAAAGGCCGAGATGCTGGCCGACTACTT
TTCTCTGGAAATCGACGAGGAAGGCAACCTGATCGGCCTGCCTCTGCTGATCGATAACTACGTGCCTCCC
CTGGAAGGCCTGCCCATCTTCATCCTGAGACTGGCTACAGAGGTGAACTGGGACGAGGAAAAGGAATGCT
TCGAGTCTCTGAGCAAGGAGTGCGCCATGTTCTATAGCATCAGAAAACAGTACATCTCTGAAGAGAGCAC
TCTGTCTGGCCAGCAGAGTGAAGTGCCCGGAAGCATCCCCAACAGCTGGAAGTGGACCGTGGAACACATC
GTGTACAAGGCCCTGCGGAGCCACATTCTCCCTCCTAAGCACTTCACCGAGGACGGCAACATCCTGCAGC
TGGCCAACCTGCCCGACCTTTATAAGGTTTTCTAACCGGTTCAGACGCGTCTGGAACAATCAACCTCTGG
ATTACAAAATTTGTGAAAGATTGACTGGTATTCTTAACTATGTTGCTCCTTTTACGCTATGTGGATACGC
TGCTTTAATGCCTTTGTATCATGCTATTGCTTCCCGTATGGCTTTCATTTTCTCCTCCTTGTATAAATCC
TGGTTGCTGTCTCTTTATGAGGAGTTGTGGCCCGTTGTCAGGCAACGTGGCGTGGTGTGCACTGTGTTTG
CTGACGCAACCCCCACTGGTTGGGGCATTGCCACCACCTGTCAGCTCCTTTCCGGGACTTTCGCTTTCCC
CCTCCCTATTGCCACGGCGGAACTCATCGCCGCCTGCCTTGCCCGCTGCTGGACAGGGGCTCGGCTGTTG
GGCACTGACAATTCCGTGGTGTTGTCGGGGAAGCTGACGTCCTTTCCATGGCTGCTCGCCTGTGTTGCCA
CCTGGATTCTGCGCGGGACGTCCTTCTGCTACGTCCCTTCGGCCCTCAATCCAGCGGACCTTCCTTCCCG
CGGCCTGCTGCCGGCTCTGCGGCCTCTTCCGCGTCTTCGCCTTCGCCCTCAGACGAGTCGGATCTCCCTT
TGGGCCGCCTCCCCGCCTGGAATTAATTCTGCAGTCGAGACCTAGAAAAACATGGAGCAATCACAAGTAG
CAATACAGCAGCTACCAATGCTGATTGTGCCTGGCTAGAAGCACAAGAGGAGGAGGAGGTGGGTTTTCCA
GTCACACCTCAGGTACCTTTAAGACCAATGACTTACAAGGCAGCTGTAGATCTTAGCCACTTTTTAAAAG
AAAAGAGGGGACTGGAAGGGCTAATTCACTCCCAACGAAGACAAGATATCCTTGATCTGTGGATCTACCA
CACACAAGGCTACTTCCCTGATTAGCAGAACTACACACCAGGGCCAGGGGTCAGATATCCACTGACCTTT
GGATGGTGCTACAAGCTAGTACCAGTTGAGCCAGATAAGGTAGAAGAGGCCAATAAAGGAGAGAACACCA
GCTTGTTACACCCTGTGAGCCTGCATGGGATGGATGACCCGGAGAGAGAAGTGTTAGAGTGGAGGTTTGA
CAGCCGCCTAGCATTTCATCACGTGGCCCGAGAGCTGCATCCGGAGTACTTCAAGAACTGCTGATATCGA
GCTTGCTACAAGGGACTTTCCGCTGGGGACTTTCCAGGGAGGCGTGGCCTGGGCGGGACTGGGGAGTGGC
GAGCCCTCAGATCCTGCATATAAGCAGCTGCTTTTTGCCTGTACTGGGTCTCTCTGGTTAGACCAGATCT
GAGCCTGGGAGCTCTCTGGCTAACTAGGGAAC
Features (pLannotate 1.2.2; 25 found; start..end, strand, type, name):
    274..296     -  protein_bind   lac operator (fragment): The lac repressor binds to the lac operator to inhibit transcription in E. coli. This inhibition can be relieved by adding lactose or isopropyl-β-D-thiogalactopyranoside (IPTG). lac repressor encoded by lacI
    300..330     -  promoter       lac promoter: promoter for the E. coli lac operon
    345..366     -  protein_bind   CAP binding site: CAP binding activates transcription in the presence of cAMP. E. coli catabolite activator protein
    379..471     -  CDS            lacI (fragment): lac repressor; lacI; The lac repressor binds to the lac operator to inhibit transcription in E. coli. This inhibition can be relieved by adding lactose or isopropyl-β-D-thiogalactopyranoside (IPTG).
    654..1242    -  rep_origin     ori: high-copy-number ColE1/pMB1/pBR322/pUC origin of replication
   1413..2273    -  CDS            AmpR: β-lactamase; bla; confers resistance to ampicillin, carbenicillin, and related antibiotics
   2274..2378    -  promoter       AmpR promoter: bla
   2426..2560    +  polyA_signal   SV40 poly(A) signal: SV40 polyadenylation signal
   2727..3056    +  CDS            nef (fragment): NEF_HV1BR - Experimental evidence at protein level: Swiss-Prot protein existence level 1. Extracellular Nef protein targets CD4(+) T-lymphocytes for apoptosis by interacting with CXCR4 surface receptors (PubMed:14990729). From Human immunodeficiency virus type 1 group M subtype B (isolate BRU/LAI) (HIV-1).
   3104..3361    +  LTR            5' LTR (truncated): truncated 5' long terminal repeat (LTR) from HIV-1
   3408..3533    +  misc_feature   HIV-1 Ψ: packaging signal of human immunodeficiency virus type 1
   3517..3855    +  CDS            HIV-1 gag (fragment): gag protein from human immunodeficiency virus 1; gag
   4030..4263    +  misc_feature   RRE: The Rev response element (RRE) of HIV-1 allows for Rev-dependent mRNA export from the nucleus to the cytoplasm.
   4640..4740    +  CDS            Rev (fragment): human immunodeficiency virus 1 (HIV-1) Rev protein; rev; enhances nuclear export of unspliced and incompletely spliced viral mRNAs
   4755..4870    +  misc_feature   cPPT/CTS: central polypurine tract and central termination sequence of HIV-1 (lacking the first T)
   5179..5390    +  promoter       EF-1α core promoter: core promoter for human elongation factor EF-1α
   5391..5504    +  intron         EF-1α intron A (fragment): intron upstream of the start codon of human EF-1α
   6130..6333    +  intron         EF-1α intron A: truncated intron upstream of the start codon of human EF-1α
   6406..6424    +  promoter       T7 promoter: promoter for bacteriophage T7 RNA polymerase
   6495..10596   +  CDS            dCas9 (fragment): catalytically dead mutant of the Cas9 endonuclease from the Streptococcus pyogenes Type II CRISPR/Cas system RNA-guided DNA-binding protein that lacks endonuclease activity due to the D10A mutation in the RuvC catalytic domain and the N863A mutation in the HNH catalytic domain
  10698..12728   +  CDS            gag-pol (fragment): POL_MLVMS - Experimental evidence at protein level: Swiss-Prot protein existence level 1. [Integrase]: Catalyzes viral DNA integration into the host chromosome, by performing a series of DNA cutting and joining reactions. This enzyme activity takes place after virion entry into a cell and reverse transcription of the RNA genome in dsDNA. The first step in the integration process is 3' processing. This step requires a complex comprising the viral genome, matrix protein and integrase. This complex is called the pre-integration complex (PIC). The integrase protein removes 2 nucleotides from each
  12897..15152   +  CDS            MLH1: MLH1_HUMAN - Also known as COCA2. Experimental evidence at protein level: Swiss-Prot protein existence level 1. Heterodimerizes with PMS2 to form MutL alpha, a component of the post-replicative DNA mismatch repair system (MMR). DNA repair is initiated by MutS alpha (MSH2-MSH6) or MutS beta (MSH2-MSH3) binding to a dsDNA mismatch, then MutL alpha is recruited to the heteroduplex. Assembly of the MutL-MutS-heteroduplex ternary complex in presence of RFC and PCNA is sufficient to activate endonuclease activity of PMS2. It introduces single-strand breaks near the mismatch and thus generates new en
  15178..15766   +  misc_feature   WPRE: woodchuck hepatitis virus posttranscriptional regulatory element
  15783..16301   +  CDS            nef (fragment): NEF_HV1BR - Experimental evidence at protein level: Swiss-Prot protein existence level 1. Extracellular Nef protein targets CD4(+) T-lymphocytes for apoptosis by interacting with CXCR4 surface receptors (PubMed:14990729). From Human immunodeficiency virus type 1 group M subtype B (isolate BRU/LAI) (HIV-1).
  16349..124     +  LTR            5' LTR (truncated) (across the origin): truncated 5' long terminal repeat (LTR) from HIV-1
