[The description below was written by a language model from this plasmid's Addgene catalogue record and pLannotate feature annotations shown in this document.]
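Description:
pLenti_Ef1a:PE2-P2A-hMLH1dn is a 16.5 kb all-in-one lentiviral prime-editing backbone built on a pLV vector, listed as an empty backbone because the user supplies the pegRNA. It is maintained in E. coli through a ColE1/pUC-type origin and ampicillin resistance (AmpR with its bla promoter). The record lists it as low copy and grown in a recombination-tolerant strain, consistent with its size and repeated LTR sequences. The HIV-1 transfer-vector elements annotated are truncated LTRs flanking the cassette, the Ψ packaging signal with a gag fragment, the RRE for Rev-dependent export, the cPPT/CTS and a WPRE downstream of the payload. An SV40 poly(A) signal lies outside the viral unit.

The payload is a single EF-1α-driven open reading frame (core promoter plus intron A segments). It comprises an S. pyogenes Cas9-derived domain, which the annotation software labels dCas9 but which acts as a nickase in a prime editor, fused to a Moloney murine leukaemia virus pol fragment, i.e. the reverse transcriptase. A human MLH1 coding sequence follows. According to the name, it is a dominant-negative form separated by a P2A self-cleaving peptide; co-expressing it dampens mismatch repair and improves prime-editing outcomes. The title says PE2, whereas the depositor comments state that a PE2-P2A-GFP insert in a sister plasmid was replaced with the PEmax editor, so the exact editor version is ambiguous.

The catalogue also lists a U6 promoter and PaqCI sites for pegRNA cloning, but the feature table annotates neither. The associated work used such single-plasmid designs for prime editing of KCNQ2 and SCN1A.
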