Addgene plasmid #184444: pLenti_Ef1a:PE2-P2A-hMLH1dn
Purpose: (Empty Backbone) Single EF1a-driven PE2-P2A-hMLH1dn (Addgene #174828) and PaqCI restriction sites for pegRNA cloning. Lentiviral backbone and AmpR.
Depositing lab: Bobby Koeleman. Depositing organization: University Medical Centre Utrecht. Publication: Increased prime edit rates in KCNQ2 and SCN1A via single nicking all-in-one plasmids. Dirkx N, Weuring WJ, De Vriendt E, Smal N, van de Vondervoort J, van 't Slot R, Koetsier M, Zonnekein N, De Pooter T, Weckhuysen S, Koeleman BPC. BMC Biol. 2023 Jul 13;21(1):156. doi: 10.1186/s12915-023-01646-7. PubMed 37443005.
Backbone
  Vector backbone: pLV
  Backbone manufacturer: SignaGen Inc
  Backbone size (bp): 16482
  Vector type: Mammalian Expression, Lentiviral, CRISPR
  Promoter: U6 and Ef1A
Growth in bacteria
  Bacterial resistance: Ampicillin, 100 μg/mL
  Growth temperature: 37°C
  Growth strain: NEB Stable
  Copy number: Low Copy
Gene/Insert
  Cloning method: Restriction Enzyme
  Sequencing primers: 5′ GTGCAGGGGAAAGAATAGTAGACA; 3′ CGTAGAACCCAGAGATCGCT
Resource information
  A portion of this plasmid was derived from a plasmid made by: SignaGen Laboratories
Terms and licenses: Academic/Nonprofit Terms; Industry Terms: Not Available to Industry
Depositor comments: From the 184445 backbone which was partly generated by SignaGen Inc. we extracted the PE2-P2A-GFP insert and replaced this with the PEmax editor. For details on the cloning see 184445
How to cite: pLenti_Ef1a:PE2-P2A-hMLH1dn was a gift from Bobby Koeleman (Addgene plasmid # 184444 ; http://n2t.net/addgene:184444 ; RRID:Addgene_184444)
